Addgene plasmid #114718: pTK750
Purpose: Express mCherry-NuMA(5A-3) from Rosa 26 locus
Depositing lab: Tomomi Kiyomitsu. Depositing organization: Nagoya University. Publication: Dynein-Dynactin-NuMA clusters generate cortical spindle-pulling forces as a multi-arm ensemble. Okumura M, Natsume T, Kanemaki MT, Kiyomitsu T. Elife. 2018 May 31;7. pii: 36559. doi: 10.7554/eLife.36559. PubMed 29848445.
Backbone
  Vector backbone: pMK247_addgene#105926
  Selectable markers: Hygromycin
Growth in bacteria
  Bacterial resistance: Ampicillin, 100 μg/mL
  Growth temperature: 37°C
  Growth strain: DH5alpha
  Copy number: Unknown
Gene/Insert
  Gene/Insert name: NuMA 5A-3
Terms and licenses: Academic/Nonprofit Terms; Industry Terms: Not Available to Industry
Depositor comments: Please note that some discrepancies were found between Addgene's quality control result and the depositor's full plasmid sequence. The depositor noted that these discrepancies do NOT affect plasmid function.
How to cite: pTK750 was a gift from Tomomi Kiyomitsu (Addgene plasmid # 114718 ; http://n2t.net/addgene:114718 ; RRID:Addgene_114718)
