[The description below was written by a language model from this plasmid's Addgene catalogue record and pLannotate feature annotations shown in this document.]
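Description:
pTK750 is a 14,455 bp mammalian expression and targeting plasmid built on the pMK247 backbone. Its stated purpose is to express an mCherry-tagged NuMA mutant, NuMA(5A-3), from the Rosa 26 locus. In bacteria it is maintained through a high-copy ColE1/pUC-type origin with ampicillin selection (AmpR under its own bla promoter). It also carries the remnants of a phagemid cloning backbone: an f1 origin, lacZα and lac regulatory fragments, and flanking T7 and T3 promoters.

The payload is a doxycycline-inducible cassette. A synthetic poly(A) signal and an RNA polymerase II pause site sit upstream, where they insulate the cassette from read-through transcription. They are followed by the TRE3GS promoter, which is active only when a Tet-On 3G transactivator is bound. No transactivator is annotated on this plasmid, so it presumably has to be supplied by the host cell line. TRE3GS drives mCherry followed by the human NUMA1 coding sequence, giving an N-terminal red fluorescent fusion terminated by an SV40 poly(A) signal. The record does not define the residues changed in the 5A-3 variant.

Downstream, a human PGK promoter drives a hygromycin resistance gene with a bGH poly(A) signal, for selecting stable integrants. Unannotated stretches flank the cassettes on both sides and may correspond to Rosa 26 homology arms, but the feature tables do not label them.

The associated publication concerns cortical spindle-pulling forces generated by dynein–dynactin–NuMA clusters, which fits use of this construct for inducible expression and imaging of a NuMA mutant. The depositor and repository sequences are the same length and differ only slightly around the hygromycin/bGH region, and the depositor states that these discrepancies do not affect function.
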