Features (pLannotate 1.2.2; 23 found; start..end, strand, type, name):
     30..458     -  rep_origin     f1 ori (sequence partly withheld): f1 bacteriophage origin of replication; arrow indicates direction of (+) strand synthesis
    463..618     -  CDS            lacZα (fragment): LacZα fragment of β-galactosidase; lacZ fragment
    626..644     +  promoter       T7 promoter: promoter for bacteriophage T7 RNA polymerase
   1165..1213    +  polyA_signal   poly(A) signal: synthetic polyadenylation signal
   1227..1318    +  misc_feature   pause site: RNA polymerase II transcriptional pause signal from the human α2 globin gene
   1322..1689    +  promoter       TRE3GS promoter: 3rd-generation Tet-responsive promoter that can be activated by binding of Tet-On® 3G, modified to eliminate binding sites for endogenous mammalian transcription factors
   1710..2417    +  CDS            mCherry: mCherry is a basic (constitutively fluorescent) red fluorescent protein published in 2004, derived from Discosoma sp.. It is reported to be a very rapidly-maturing monomer with low acid sensitivity.
   2466..8810    +  CDS            NUMA1: NUMA1_HUMAN - Also known as NMP22 From Homo sapiens (Human).
   8851..8934    +  CDS            large T antigen (fragment): large T antigen from SV40 (simian virus 40)
   8957..9038    +  polyA_signal   SV40 poly(A) signal: SV40 polyadenylation signal
   9060..9570    +  promoter       hPGK promoter: human phosphoglycerate kinase 1 promoter
   9606..10626   +  CDS            HygR (fragment): aminoglycoside phosphotransferase from E. coli; aph(4)-Ia; confers resistance to hygromycin
  10644..10916   +  CDS            yokD (fragment): YOKD_BACSU - Experimental evidence at protein level: Swiss-Prot protein existence level 1. May contribute to antibiotic resistance. From Bacillus subtilis (strain 168).
  10947..11163   +  polyA_signal   bGH poly(A) signal: bovine growth hormone polyadenylation signal
  11167..11188   +  promoter       SV40 promoter (fragment): SV40 enhancer and early promoter
  12267..12285   -  promoter       T3 promoter: promoter for bacteriophage T3 RNA polymerase
  12328..12350   -  protein_bind   lac operator (fragment): The lac repressor binds to the lac operator to inhibit transcription in E. coli. This inhibition can be relieved by adding lactose or isopropyl-β-D-thiogalactopyranoside (IPTG). lac repressor encoded by lacI
  12354..12384   -  promoter       lac promoter: promoter for the E. coli lac operon
  12399..12420   -  protein_bind   CAP binding site: CAP binding activates transcription in the presence of cAMP. E. coli catabolite activator protein
  12433..12525   -  CDS            lacI (fragment): lac repressor; lacI; The lac repressor binds to the lac operator to inhibit transcription in E. coli. This inhibition can be relieved by adding lactose or isopropyl-β-D-thiogalactopyranoside (IPTG).
  12708..13296   -  rep_origin     ori: high-copy-number ColE1/pMB1/pBR322/pUC origin of replication
  13467..14327   -  CDS            AmpR: β-lactamase; bla; confers resistance to ampicillin, carbenicillin, and related antibiotics
  14328..14432   -  promoter       AmpR promoter: bla
>Addgene plasmid #114718 | pTK750 | depositor full sequence | sequence record 216419 | pTK750 sequence 14455 bps
CTAAATTGTAAGCGTTAATATTTTGTTAAAATTCGCGTTAAATTTTTGTTAAATCAGCTCATTTTTTAAC
CAATAGGCCGAAATCGGCAAAATCCCTTATAAATCAAAAGAATAGACCGAGATAGGGT
[37 nt withheld, positions 129-165]
AAAGAACGTGGACTCCAACGTCAAAGG
[49 nt withheld, positions 193-241]
T
[91 nt withheld, positions 243-333]
G
[124 nt withheld, positions 335-458]
CCCATTCGCCATTCAGGCTGCGCAACTGTTGGGAAGGGCGATCGGTGCGGGCCTCTTCGCTATTACGCCA
GCTGGCGAAAGGGGGATGTGCTGCAAGGCGATTAAGTTGGGTAACGCCAGGGTTTTCCCAGTCACGACGT
TGTAAAACGACGGCCAGTGAGCGCGCGTAATACGACTCACTATAGGGCGAATTGGAGCTCGGAACTCTGG
TGGGAGGGGAGGGTCAGTGAAATCGGCTCTGGCGCGGGCGTCCTCCCACCCTCCCCTTCCTTCGGGGGAG
TCGGTTTACCCGCCGCCTGCTTGTCTTCGACACCTGATTGGCTGTCGAAGCTGTGGGACCGGGCCCTTGC
TACTGGCTCGAGTCTCACATGAGCGAAACCACTGCGCGGGGCGCGGGGGTGGCGGGGAGGCGGGCGTTGG
TACGGTCCTCCCCGAGGCCGAGCGCCGCAGTGTCTGGCCCCGCGCCCCTGCGCAACGTGGCAGGAAGCGC
GCGCTGGAGGCGGGGGCGGGCTGCCGGCCGAGACTTCTGGATGGCGGCGGCCGCGGCTCCGCCCCGGGTT
CCCACCGCCTGAAGGGCGAGACAAGCCCGACCTGCTACAGGCACTCGTGGGGGTGGGGGAGGAGCGGGGG
TCGGTCCGGCTGGTTTGTGGGTGGGAGGCGCTTGTTCTCCAAAAACCGGCGCGCGTTGTGGAATTATCAC
CTCGAGAATAAAATATCTTTATTTTCATTACATCTGTGTGTTGGTTTTTTGTGTGAATCGATAGTACTAA
CATACGCTCTCCATCAAAACAAAACGAAACAAAACAAACTAGCAAAATAGGCTGTCCCCAGTGCAAGTGC
AGGTGCCAGAACATTTCTCTCTCGAGTTTACTCCCTATCAGTGATAGAGAACGTATGAAGAGTTTACTCC
CTATCAGTGATAGAGAACGTATGCAGACTTTACTCCCTATCAGTGATAGAGAACGTATAAGGAGTTTACT
CCCTATCAGTGATAGAGAACGTATGACCAGTTTACTCCCTATCAGTGATAGAGAACGTATCTACAGTTTA
CTCCCTATCAGTGATAGAGAACGTATATCCAGTTTACTCCCTATCAGTGATAGAGAACGTATAAGCTTTG
CTTATGTAAACCAGGGCGCCTATAAAAGAGTGCTGATTTTTTGAGTAAACTTCAATTCCACAACACTTTT
GTCTTATACCAACTTTCCGTACCACTTCCTACCCTCGTAAAGAATTCGCGGCCGCACGCGTATGGTGAGC
AAGGGCGAGGAGGATAACATGGCCATCATCAAGGAGTTCATGCGCTTCAAGGTGCACATGGAGGGCTCCG
TGAACGGCCACGAGTTCGAGATCGAGGGCGAGGGCGAGGGCCGCCCCTACGAGGGCACCCAGACCGCCAA
GCTGAAGGTGACCAAGGGTGGCCCCCTGCCCTTCGCCTGGGACATCCTGTCCCCTCAGTTCATGTACGGC
TCCAAGGCCTACGTGAAGCACCCCGCCGACATCCCCGACTACTTGAAGCTGTCCTTCCCCGAGGGCTTCA
AGTGGGAGCGCGTGATGAACTTCGAGGACGGCGGCGTGGTGACCGTGACCCAGGACTCCTCCCTGCAGGA
CGGCGAGTTCATCTACAAGGTGAAGCTGCGCGGCACCAACTTCCCCTCCGACGGCCCCGTAATGCAGAAG
AAGACCATGGGCTGGGAGGCCTCCTCCGAGCGGATGTACCCCGAGGACGGCGCCCTGAAGGGCGAGATCA
AGCAGAGGCTGAAGCTGAAGGACGGCGGCCACTACGACGCTGAGGTCAAGACCACCTACAAGGCCAAGAA
GCCCGTGCAGCTGCCCGGCGCCTACAACGTCAACATCAAGTTGGACATCACCTCCCACAACGAGGACTAC
ACCATCGTGGAACAGTACGAACGCGCCGAGGGCCGCCACTCCACCGGCGGCATGGACGAGCTGTACAAGT
CCGGAGGGGATCGGTGGAGCTCCACCGGAGGAGGTGGATCTGTCGACATGACACTCCACGCCACCCGGGG
GGCTGCACTCCTCTCTTGGGTGAACAGTCTACACGTGGCTGACCCTGTGGAGGCTGTGCTGCAGCTCCAG
GACTGCAGCATCTTCATCAAGATCATTGACAGAATCCATGGCACTGAAGAGGGACAGCAAATCTTGAAGC
AGCCGGTGTCAGAGAGACTGGACTTTGTGTGCAGTTTTCTGCAGAAAAATCGAAAACATCCCTCTTCCCC
AGAATGCCTGGTATCTGCACAGAAGGTGCTAGAGGGATCAGAGCTGGAACTGGCGAAGATGACCATGCTG
CTCTTATACCACTCTACCATGAGCTCCAAAAGTCCCAGGGACTGGGAACAGTTTGAATATAAAATTCAGG
CTGAGTTGGCTGTCATTCTTAAATTTGTGCTGGACCATGAGGACGGGCTAAACCTTAATGAGGACCTAGA
GAACTTCCTACAGAAAGCTCCTGTGCCTTCTACCTGTTCTAGCACATTCCCTGAAGAGCTCTCCCCACCT
AGCCACCAGGCCAAGAGGGAGATTCGCTTCCTAGAGCTACAGAAGGTTGCCTCCTCTTCCAGTGGGAACA
ACTTTCTCTCAGGTTCTCCAGCTTCTCCCATGGGTGATATCCTGCAGACCCCACAGTTCCAGATGAGACG
GCTGAAGAAGCAGCTTGCTGATGAGAGAAGTAATAGGGATGAGCTGGAGCTGGAGCTAGCTGAGAACCGC
AAGCTCCTCACCGAGAAGGATGCACAGATAGCCATGATGCAGCAGCGCATTGACCGCCTAGCCCTGCTGA
ATGAGAAGCAGGCGGCCAGCCCACTGGAGCCCAAGGAGCTTGAGGAGCTGCGTGACAAGAATGAGAGCCT
TACCATGCGGCTGCATGAAACCCTGAAGCAGTGCCAGGACCTGAAGACAGAGAAGAGCCAGATGGATCGC
AAAATCAACCAGCTTTCGGAGGAGAATGGAGACCTTTCCTTTAAGCTGCGGGAGTTTGCCAGTCATCTGC
AGCAGCTACAGGATGCCCTCAATGAGCTGACGGAGGAGCACAGCAAGGCCACTCAGGAGTGGCTAGAGAA
GCAGGCCCAGCTGGAGAAGGAGCTCAGCGCAGCCCTGCAGGACAAGAAATGCCTTGAAGAGAAGAACGAA
ATCCTTCAGGGAAAACTTTCACAGCTGGAAGAACACTTGTCCCAGCTGCAGGATAACCCACCCCAGGAGA
AGGGCGAGGTGCTGGGTGATGTCTTGCAGCTGGAAACCTTGAAGCAAGAGGCAGCCACTCTTGCTGCAAA
CAACACACAGCTCCAAGCCAGGGTAGAGATGCTGGAGACTGAGCGAGGCCAGCAGGAAGCCAAGCTGCTT
GCTGAGCGGGGCCACTTCGAAGAAGAAAAGCAGCAGCTGTCTAGCCTGATCACTGACCTGCAGAGCTCCA
TCTCCAACCTCAGCCAGGCCAAGGAAGAGCTGGAGCAGGCCTCCCAGGCTCATGGGGCCCGGTTGACTGC
CCAGGTGGCCTCTCTGACCTCTGAGCTCACCACACTCAATGCCACCATCCAGCAACAGGATCAAGAACTG
GCTGGCCTGAAGCAGCAGGCCAAAGAGAAGCAGGCCCAGCTAGCACAGACCCTCCAACAGCAAGAACAGG
CCTCCCAGGGCCTCCGCCACCAGGTGGAGCAGCTAAGCAGTAGCCTGAAGCAGAAGGAGCAGCAGTTGAA
GGAGGTAGCGGAGAAGCAGGAGGCAACTAGGCAGGACCATGCCCAGCAACTGGCCACTGCTGCAGAGGAG
CGAGAGGCCTCCTTAAGGGAGCGGGATGCGGCTCTCAAGCAGCTGGAGGCACTGGAGAAGGAGAAGGCTG
CCAAGCTGGAGATTCTGCAGCAGCAACTTCAGGTGGCTAATGAAGCCCGGGACAGTGCCCAGACCTCAGT
GACACAGGCCCAGCGGGAGAAGGCAGAGCTGAGCCGGAAGGTGGAGGAACTCCAGGCCTGTGTTGAGACA
GCCCGCCAGGAACAGCATGAGGCCCAGGCCCAGGTTGCAGAGCTAGAGTTGCAGCTGCGGTCTGAGCAGC
AAAAAGCAACTGAGAAAGAAAGGGTGGCCCAGGAGAAGGACCAGCTCCAGGAGCAGCTCCAGGCCCTCAA
AGAGTCCTTGAAGGTCACCAAGGGCAGCCTTGAAGAGGAGAAGCGCAGGGCTGCAGATGCCCTGGAAGAG
CAGCAGCGTTGTATCTCTGAGCTGAAGGCAGAGACCCGAAGCCTGGTGGAGCAGCATAAGCGGGAACGAA
AGGAGCTGGAAGAAGAGAGGGCTGGGCGCAAGGGGCTGGAGGCTCGATTACAGCAGCTTGGGGAGGCCCA
TCAGGCTGAGACTGAAGTCCTGCGGCGGGAGCTGGCAGAGGCCATGGCTGCCCAGCACACAGCTGAGAGT
GAGTGTGAGCAGCTCGTCAAAGAAGTAGCTGCCTGGCGTGAGCGGTATGAGGATAGCCAGCAAGAGGAGG
CACAGTATGGCGCCATGTTCCAGGAACAGCTGATGACTTTGAAGGAGGAATGTGAGAAGGCCCGCCAGGA
GCTGCAGGAGGCAAAGGAGAAGGTGGCAGGCATAGAATCCCACAGCGAGCTCCAGATAAGCCGGCAGCAG
AACAAACTAGCTGAGCTCCATGCCAACCTGGCCAGAGCACTCCAGCAGGTCCAAGAGAAGGAAGTCAGGG
CCCAGAAGCTTGCAGATGACCTCTCCACTCTGCAGGAAAAGATGGCTGCCACCAGCAAAGAGGTGGCCCG
CTTGGAGACCTTGGTGCGCAAGGCAGGTGAGCAGCAGGAAACAGCCTCCCGGGAGTTAGTCAAGGAGCCT
GCGAGGGCAGGAGACAGACAGCCCGAGTGGCTGGAAGAGCAACAGGGACGCCAGTTCTGCAGCACACAGG
CAGCGCTGCAGGCTATGGAGCGGGAGGCAGAGCAGATGGGCAATGAGCTGGAACGGCTGCGGGCCGCGCT
GATGGAGAGCCAGGGGCAGCAGCAGGAGGAGCGTGGGCAGCAGGAAAGGGAGGTGGCGCGGCTGACCCAG
GAGCGGGGCCGTGCCCAGGCTGACCTTGCCCTGGAGAAGGCGGCCAGAGCAGAGCTTGAGATGCGGCTGC
AGAACGCCCTCAACGAGCAGCGTGTGGAGTTCGCTACCCTGCAAGAGGCACTGGCTCATGCCCTGACGGA
AAAGGAAGGCAAGGACCAGGAGTTGGCCAAGCTTCGTGGTCTGGAGGCAGCCCAGATAAAAGAGCTGGAG
GAACTTCGGCAAACCGTGAAGCAACTGAAGGAACAGCTGGCTAAGAAAGAAAAGGAGCACGCATCTGGCT
CAGGAGCCCAATCTGAGGCTGCTGGCAGGACAGAGCCAACAGGCCCCAAGCTGGAAGCACTGCGGGCAGA
GGTGAGCAAGCTGGAACAGCAATGCCAGAAGCAGCAGGAGCAGGCTGACAGCCTGGAACGCAGCCTCGAG
GCTGAGCGGGCCTCCCGGGCTGAGCGGGACAGTGCTCTGGAGACTCTGCAGGGCCAGTTAGAGGAGAAGG
CCCAGGAGCTAGGGCACAGTCAGAGTGCCTTAGCCTCGGCCCAACGGGAGTTGGCTGCCTTCCGCACCAA
GGTACAAGACCACAGCAAGGCTGAAGATGAGTGGAAGGCCCAGGTGGCCCGGGGCCGGCAAGAGGCTGAG
AGGAAAAATAGCCTCATCAGCAGCTTGGAGGAGGAGGTGTCCATCCTGAATCGCCAGGTCCTGGAGAAGG
AGGGGGAGAGCAAGGAGTTGAAGCGGCTGGTGATGGCCGAGTCAGAGAAGAGCCAGAAGCTGGAGGAGAG
GCTGCGCCTGCTGCAGGCAGAGACAGCCAGCAACAGTGCCAGAGCTGCAGAACGCAGCTCTGCTCTGCGG
GAGGAGGTGCAGAGCCTCCGGGAGGAGGCTGAGAAACAGCGGGTGGCTTCAGAGAACCTGCGGCAGGAGC
TGACCTCACAGGCTGAGCGTGCGGAGGAGCTGGGCCAAGAATTGAAGGCGTGGCAGGAGAAGTTCTTCCA
GAAAGAGCAGGCCCTCTCCACCCTGCAGCTCGAGCACACCAGCACACAGGCCCTGGTGAGTGAGCTGCTG
CCAGCTAAGCACCTCTGCCAGCAGCTGCAGGCCGAGCAGGCCGCTGCCGAGAAACGCCACCGTGAGGAGC
TGGAGCAGAGCAAGCAGGCCGCTGGGGGACTGCGGGCAGAGCTGCTGCGGGCCCAGCGGGAGCTTGGGGA
GCTGATTCCTCTGCGGCAGAAGGTGGCAGAGCAGGAGCGAACAGCTCAGCAGCTGCGGGCAGAGAAGGCC
AGCTATGCAGAGCAGCTGAGCATGCTGAAGAAGGCGCATGGCCTGCTGGCAGAGGAGAACCGGGGGCTGG
GTGAGCGGGCCAACCTTGGCCGGCAGTTTCTGGAAGTGGAGTTGGACCAGGCCCGGGAAAAGTATGTCCA
AGAGTTGGCAGCCGTACGTGCTGATGCTGAGACCCGTCTGGCTGAGGTGCAGCGAGAAGCACAGAGCACT
GCCCGGGAGCTGGAGGTGATGACTGCCAAGTATGAGGGTGCCAAGGTCAAGGTCCTGGAGGAGAGGCAGC
GGTTCCAGGAAGAGAGGCAGAAACTCACTGCCCAGGTGGAGCAGCTAGAGGTATTTCAGAGAGAGCAAAC
TAAGCAGGTGGAAGAACTGAGTAAGAAACTGGCTGACTCTGACCAAGCCAGCAAGGTGCAGCAGCAGAAG
CTGAAGGCTGTCCAGGCTCAGGGAGGCGAGAGCCAGCAGGAGGCCCAGCGCTTCCAGGCCCAGCTGAATG
AACTGCAAGCCCAGTTGAGCCAGAAGGAGCAGGCAGCTGAGCACTATAAGCTGCAGATGGAGAAAGCCAA
AACACATTATGATGCCAAGAAGCAGCAGAACCAAGAGCTGCAGGAGCAGCTGCGGAGCCTGGAGCAGCTG
CAGAAGGAAAACAAAGAGCTGCGAGCTGAAGCTGAACGGCTGGGCCATGAGCTACAGCAGGCTGGGCTGA
AGACCAAGGAGGCTGAACAGACCTGCCGCCACCTTACTGCCCAGGTGCGCAGCCTGGAGGCACAGGTTGC
CCATGCAGACCAGCAGCTTCGAGACCTGGGCAAATTCCAGGTGGCAACTGATGCTTTAAAGAGCCGTGAG
CCCCAGGCTAAGCCCCAGCTGGACTTGAGTATTGACAGCCTGGATCTGAGCTGCGAGGAGGGGACCCCAC
TCAGTATCACCAGCAAGCTGCCTCGTACCCAGCCAGACGGCACCAGCGTCCCTGGAGAACCAGCCTCACC
TATCTCCCAGCGCCTGCCCCCCAAGGTAGAATCCCTGGAGAGTGCCGCCGCCGCTGCCATCCCTGCTCGG
AGTCAGGCCCCCCTGGAGAGCAGCCTGGACTCCCTGGGAGACGTCTTCCTGGACTCGGGTCGTAAGACCC
GCTCCGCTCGTCGGCGCACCACGCAGATCATCAACATCACCATGACCAAGAAGCTAGATGTGGAAGAGCC
AGACAGCGCCAACTCATCGTTCTACAGCACGCGGTCTGCTCCTGCTTCCCAGGCTAGCCTGCGAGCCACC
TCCTCTACTCAGTCTCTAGCTCGCCTGGGTTCTCCCGATTATGGCAACTCAGCCCTGCTCAGCTTGCCTG
GCTACCGCCCCACCACTCGCAGTTCTGCTCGTCGTTCCCAGGCCGGGGTGTCCAGTGGGGCCCCTCCAGG
AAGGAACAGCTTCTACATGGGCACTTGCCAGGATGAGCCTGAGCAGCTGGATGACTGGAACCGCATTGCA
GAGCTGCAGCAGCGCAATCGAGTGTGCCCCCCACATCTGAAGACCTGCTATCCCCTGGAGTCCAGGCCTT
CCCTGAGCCTGGGCACCATCACAGATGAGGAGATGAAAACTGGAGACCCCCAAGAGACCCTGCGCCGAGC
CAGCATGCAGCCAATCCAGATAGCCGAGGGCACTGGCATCACCACCCGGCAGCAGCGCAAACGGGTCTCC
CTAGAGCCCCACCAGGGCCCTGGAACTCCTGAGTCTAAGAAGGCCACCAGCTGTTTCCCACGCCCCATGA
CTCCCCGAGACCGACATGAAGGGCGCAAACAGAGCACTACTGAGGCCCAGAAGAAAGCAGCTCCAGCTTC
TACTAAACAGGCTGACCGGCGCCAGTCGATGGCCTTCAGCATCCTCAACACACCCAAGAAGCTAGGGAAC
AGCCTTCTGCGGCGGGGAGCCTCAAAGAAGGCCCTGTCCAAGGCTTCCCCCAACACTCGCAGTGGAACCC
GCCGTTCTCCGCGCATTGCCACCACCACAGCCAGTGCCGCCACTGCTGCCGCCATTGGTGCCACCCCTCG
AGCCAAGGGCAAGGCAAAGCACTAAACCGGTGGATCCAGATCTCTGCAGCATATGTCTAGAGGATCATAA
TCAGCCATACCACATTTGTAGAGGTTTTACTTGCTTTAAAAAACCTCCCACACCTCCCCCTGAACCTGAA
ACATAAAATGAATGCAATTGTTGTTGTTAACTTGTTTATTGCAGCTTATAATGGTTACAAATAAAGCAAT
AGCATCACAAATTTCACAAATAAAGCATTTTTTTCACTGCCGACGTCAGGTGGCACTTTTCGGGGTTGGG
GTTGCGCCTTTTCCAAGGCAGCCCTGGGTTTGCGCAGGGACGCGGCTGCTCTGGGCGTGGTTCCGGGAAA
CGCAGCGGCGCCGACCCTGGGTCTCGCACATTCTTCACGTCCGTTCGCAGCGTCACCCGGATCTTCGCCG
CTACCCTTGTGGGCCCCCCGGCGACGCTTCCTGCTCCGCCCCTAAGTCGGGAAGGTTCCTTGCGGTTCGC
GGCGTGCCGGACGTGACAAACGGAAGCCGCACGTCTCACTAGTACCCTCGCAGACGGACAGCGCCAGGGA
GCAATGGCAGCGCGCCGACCGCGATGGGCTGTGGCCAATAGCGGCTGCTCAGCAGGGCGCGCCGAGAGCA
GCGGCCGGGAAGGGGCGGTGCGGGAGGCGGGGTGTGGGGCGGTAGTGTGGGCCCTGTTCCTGCCCGCGCG
GTGTTCCGCATTCTGCAAGCCTCCGGAGCGCACGTCGGCAGTCGGCTCCCTCGTTGACCGAATCACCGAC
CTCTCTCCCCAGGGGGATCCACCGGAGCTTACCATGGATAGATCCGGAAAGCCTGAACTCACCGCGACGT
CTGTCGAGAAGTTTCTGATCGAAAAGTTCGACAGCGTCTCCGACCTGATGCAGCTCTCGGAGGGCGAAGA
ATCTCGTGCTTTCAGCTTCGATGTAGGAGGGCGTGGATATGTCCTGCGGGTAAATAGCTGCGCCGATGGT
TTCTACAAAGATCGTTATGTTTATCGGCACTTTGCATCGGCCGCGCTCCCGATTCCGGAAGTGCTTGACA
TTGGGGAATTCAGCGAGAGCCTGACCTATTGCATCTCCCGCCGTGCACAGGGTGTCACGTTGCAAGACCT
GCCTGAAACCGAACTGCCCGCTGTTCTGCAGCCGGTCGCGGAGGCCATGGATGCGATCGCTGCGGCCGAT
CTTAGCCAGACGAGCGGGTTCGGCCCATTCGGACCGCAAGGAATCGGTCAATACACTACATGGCGTGATT
TCATATGCGCGATTGCTGATCCCCATGTGTATCACTGGCAAACTGTGATGGACGACACCGTCAGTGCGTC
CGTCGCGCAGGCTCTCGATGAGCTGATGCTTTGGGCCGAGGACTGCCCCGAAGTCCGGCACCTCGTGCAC
GCGGATTTCGGCTCCAACAATGTCCTGACGGACAATGGCCGCATAACAGCGGTCATTGACTGGAGCGAGG
CGATGTTCGGGGATTCCCAATACGAGGTCGCCAACATCTTCTTCTGGAGGCCGTGGTTGGCTTGTATGGA
GCAGCAGACGCGCTACTTCGAGCGGAGGCATCCGGAGCTTGCAGGATCGCCGCGGCTCCGGGCGTATATG
CTCCGCATTGGTCTTGACCAACTCTATCAGAGCTTGGTTGACGGCAATTTCGATGATGCAGCTTGGGCGC
AGGGTCGATGCGACGCAATCGTCCGATCCGGAGCCGGGACTGTCGGGCGTACACAAATCGCCCGCAGAAG
CGCGGCCGTCTGGACCGATGGCTGTGTAGAAGTACTCGCCGATAGTGGAAACCGACGCCCCAGCACTCGT
CCGAGGGCAAAGGAATAGAGTAGATGCCGACCGAACAAGAGCTGATTTCGAGAACGCCTCAGCCAGCAAC
TCGCGCGAGCCTAGCAAGGCAAATGCGAGAGAACGGCCTTACGCTTGGTGGCACAGTTCTCGTCCACAGT
TCGCTAAGCTCGCTCGGCTGGGTCGCGGGAGGGCCGGTCGCAGTGATTCAGGCCCTTCTGGATTGTGTTG
GTCCCCAGGGCACGATTGTCATGCCCACGCACTCGGGTGATCTGACTGATCCCGCAGATTGGAGATCGCC
GCCCGTGCCTGCCGATTGGGTGCAGATCTAGAGCTCGCTGATCAGCCTCGACTGTGCCTCTAGTTGCCAG
CCATCTGTTGTTTGCCCCTCCCCCGTGCCTTCCTTGACCCTGGAAGGTGCCACTCCCACTGTCCTTTCCT
AATAAAATGAGGAAATTGCATCGCATTGTCTGAGTAGGTGTCATTCTATTCTGGGGGGTGGGGTGGGGCA
GGACAGCAAGGGGGAGGATTGGGAAGACAATAGCAGGCATGCTGGGGATGCGGTGGGCTCTATGGCTTCT
GAGGCGGAAAGAACCAGCTGGGGCTCGATGAGGGAGCTGCGGTGGAGGAGGTGGAGAGAAGGCCGCACCC
TTCTGGGCAGGGGGAGGGGAGTGCCGCAATACCTTTATGGGAGTTCTCTGCTGCCTCCCGTCTTGTAAGG
ACCGCCCTGGGCCTGGAAGAAGCCCTCCCTCCTTTCCTCCTCGCGTGATCTCGTCATCGCCTCCATGTCG
AGTCGCTTCTCGATTATGGGCGGGATTCTTTTGCCTAGGCTTAAGGGGCTAACTTGGTCCCTGGGCGTTG
CCCTGCAGGGGAGTGAGCAGCTGTAAGATTTGAGGGGCGACTCCGATTAGTTTATCTTCCCACGGACTAG
AGTTGGTGTCGAGGTTATTGTAATAAGGGTGGGGTAGGGAAATGGAGCTTAGTCATTCACCTGGGGCTGA
TTTTATGCAACGAGACTGCGGATTATCACTACTTATCATTTTTGGAGCATTTTTCTAGAGACAGACATAA
AGCATGATCACCTGAGTTTTATACCATTTGAGACCCTTGCTGCACCACCAAAGTGTAGCATCAGGTTAAA
TCTTAATAGAAAAATTTTAGCTTTTGCTTGAGAAACCAGTGCTTCCCTCCCTCACCCTCTCTCCCCAGGC
TCTCTACCCCTTTGCATCCCTACCAGGCATCTTAGCAACTCTCACTCATACTTGATCCCATTTTCCATTT
GTTGTACTTGCTCCTCTAGTATTCAGACATAGCACTAGCTTTCTCCCTCTCTTGATCTTGGGTAGCCTGG
TGTCTCGCGAAACCAGACAGATTGGTTCCACCACAAATTAAGGCTTGAGCTGGGGCTTGACTCTTACCCA
GCAGTGCTTTTATTCCTCCCTAGTTCACGTTCTTAAATGTTTATCTTGATTTTCATTTTATCCTTTTTCC
TTAGCTGGGATTCTGTCCCTGACCGTCTTCACAGTCCAGGTGATCTTGACTACTGCTTTACAGAGAATTG
GATCTGAGGTTAGGCAACATCTCCCTTTTTCTTCCTCTAAATACCTCTCATTTCTGTTCTTACCAGTTAG
TAACTGATCTCAGATGCCTGTGTGATAGCTGGTACCCAGCTTTTGTTCCCTTTAGTGAGGGTTAATTGCG
CGCTTGGCGTAATCATGGTCATAGCTGTTTCCTGTGTGAAATTGTTATCCGCTCACAATTCCACACAACA
TACGAGCCGGAAGCATAAAGTGTAAAGCCTGGGGTGCCTAATGAGTGAGCTAACTCACATTAATTGCGTT
GCGCTCACTGCCCGCTTTCCAGTCGGGAAACCTGTCGTGCCAGCTGCATTAATGAATCGGCCAACGCGCG
GGGAGAGGCGGTTTGCGTATTGGGCGCTCTTCCGCTTCCTCGCTCACTGACTCGCTGCGCTCGGTCGTTC
GGCTGCGGCGAGCGGTATCAGCTCACTCAAAGGCGGTAATACGGTTATCCACAGAATCAGGGGATAACGC
AGGAAAGAACATGTGAGCAAAAGGCCAGCAAAAGGCCAGGAACCGTAAAAAGGCCGCGTTGCTGGCGTTT
TTCCATAGGCTCCGCCCCCCTGACGAGCATCACAAAAATCGACGCTCAAGTCAGAGGTGGCGAAACCCGA
CAGGACTATAAAGATACCAGGCGTTTCCCCCTGGAAGCTCCCTCGTGCGCTCTCCTGTTCCGACCCTGCC
GCTTACCGGATACCTGTCCGCCTTTCTCCCTTCGGGAAGCGTGGCGCTTTCTCATAGCTCACGCTGTAGG
TATCTCAGTTCGGTGTAGGTCGTTCGCTCCAAGCTGGGCTGTGTGCACGAACCCCCCGTTCAGCCCGACC
GCTGCGCCTTATCCGGTAACTATCGTCTTGAGTCCAACCCGGTAAGACACGACTTATCGCCACTGGCAGC
AGCCACTGGTAACAGGATTAGCAGAGCGAGGTATGTAGGCGGTGCTACAGAGTTCTTGAAGTGGTGGCCT
AACTACGGCTACACTAGAAGGACAGTATTTGGTATCTGCGCTCTGCTGAAGCCAGTTACCTTCGGAAAAA
GAGTTGGTAGCTCTTGATCCGGCAAACAAACCACCGCTGGTAGCGGTGGTTTTTTTGTTTGCAAGCAGCA
GATTACGCGCAGAAAAAAAGGATCTCAAGAAGATCCTTTGATCTTTTCTACGGGGTCTGACGCTCAGTGG
AACGAAAACTCACGTTAAGGGATTTTGGTCATGAGATTATCAAAAAGGATCTTCACCTAGATCCTTTTAA
ATTAAAAATGAAGTTTTAAATCAATCTAAAGTATATATGAGTAAACTTGGTCTGACAGTTACCAATGCTT
AATCAGTGAGGCACCTATCTCAGCGATCTGTCTATTTCGTTCATCCATAGTTGCCTGACTCCCCGTCGTG
TAGATAACTACGATACGGGAGGGCTTACCATCTGGCCCCAGTGCTGCAATGATACCGCGAGACCCACGCT
CACCGGCTCCAGATTTATCAGCAATAAACCAGCCAGCCGGAAGGGCCGAGCGCAGAAGTGGTCCTGCAAC
TTTATCCGCCTCCATCCAGTCTATTAATTGTTGCCGGGAAGCTAGAGTAAGTAGTTCGCCAGTTAATAGT
TTGCGCAACGTTGTTGCCATTGCTACAGGCATCGTGGTGTCACGCTCGTCGTTTGGTATGGCTTCATTCA
GCTCCGGTTCCCAACGATCAAGGCGAGTTACATGATCCCCCATGTTGTGCAAAAAAGCGGTTAGCTCCTT
CGGTCCTCCGATCGTTGTCAGAAGTAAGTTGGCCGCAGTGTTATCACTCATGGTTATGGCAGCACTGCAT
AATTCTCTTACTGTCATGCCATCCGTAAGATGCTTTTCTGTGACTGGTGAGTACTCAACCAAGTCATTCT
GAGAATAGTGTATGCGGCGACCGAGTTGCTCTTGCCCGGCGTCAATACGGGATAATACCGCGCCACATAG
CAGAACTTTAAAAGTGCTCATCATTGGAAAACGTTCTTCGGGGCGAAAACTCTCAAGGATCTTACCGCTG
TTGAGATCCAGTTCGATGTAACCCACTCGTGCACCCAACTGATCTTCAGCATCTTTTACTTTCACCAGCG
TTTCTGGGTGAGCAAAAACAGGAAGGCAAAATGCCGCAAAAAAGGGAATAAGGGCGACACGGAAATGTTG
AATACTCATACTCTTCCTTTTTCAATATTATTGAAGCATTTATCAGGGTTATTGTCTCATGAGCGGATAC
ATATTTGAATGTATTTAGAAAAATAAACAAATAGGGGTTCCGCGCACATTTCCCCGAAAAGTGCCAC
