Features (pLannotate 1.2.2; 23 found; start..end, strand, type, name):
     30..458     -  rep_origin     f1 ori (sequence partly withheld): f1 bacteriophage origin of replication; arrow indicates direction of (+) strand synthesis
    463..618     -  CDS            lacZα (fragment): LacZα fragment of β-galactosidase; lacZ fragment
    626..644     +  promoter       T7 promoter: promoter for bacteriophage T7 RNA polymerase
   1165..1213    +  polyA_signal   poly(A) signal: synthetic polyadenylation signal
   1227..1318    +  misc_feature   pause site: RNA polymerase II transcriptional pause signal from the human α2 globin gene
   1322..1689    +  promoter       TRE3GS promoter: 3rd-generation Tet-responsive promoter that can be activated by binding of Tet-On® 3G, modified to eliminate binding sites for endogenous mammalian transcription factors
   1710..2417    +  CDS            mCherry: mCherry is a basic (constitutively fluorescent) red fluorescent protein published in 2004, derived from Discosoma sp.. It is reported to be a very rapidly-maturing monomer with low acid sensitivity.
   2466..8810    +  CDS            NUMA1: NUMA1_HUMAN - Also known as NMP22 From Homo sapiens (Human).
   8851..8934    +  CDS            large T antigen (fragment): large T antigen from SV40 (simian virus 40)
   8957..9038    +  polyA_signal   SV40 poly(A) signal: SV40 polyadenylation signal
   9060..9570    +  promoter       hPGK promoter: human phosphoglycerate kinase 1 promoter
   9606..10626   +  CDS            HygR (fragment): aminoglycoside phosphotransferase from E. coli; aph(4)-Ia; confers resistance to hygromycin
  10644..10922   +  CDS            yokD (fragment): YOKD_BACSU - Experimental evidence at protein level: Swiss-Prot protein existence level 1. May contribute to antibiotic resistance. From Bacillus subtilis (strain 168).
  10942..11166   +  polyA_signal   bGH poly(A) signal: bovine growth hormone polyadenylation signal
  11170..11191   +  promoter       SV40 promoter (fragment): SV40 enhancer and early promoter
  12267..12285   -  promoter       T3 promoter: promoter for bacteriophage T3 RNA polymerase
  12328..12350   -  protein_bind   lac operator (fragment): The lac repressor binds to the lac operator to inhibit transcription in E. coli. This inhibition can be relieved by adding lactose or isopropyl-β-D-thiogalactopyranoside (IPTG). lac repressor encoded by lacI
  12354..12384   -  promoter       lac promoter: promoter for the E. coli lac operon
  12399..12420   -  protein_bind   CAP binding site: CAP binding activates transcription in the presence of cAMP. E. coli catabolite activator protein
  12433..12525   -  CDS            lacI (fragment): lac repressor; lacI; The lac repressor binds to the lac operator to inhibit transcription in E. coli. This inhibition can be relieved by adding lactose or isopropyl-β-D-thiogalactopyranoside (IPTG).
  12708..13296   -  rep_origin     ori: high-copy-number ColE1/pMB1/pBR322/pUC origin of replication
  13467..14327   -  CDS            AmpR: β-lactamase; bla; confers resistance to ampicillin, carbenicillin, and related antibiotics
  14328..14432   -  promoter       AmpR promoter: bla
>Addgene plasmid #114718 | pTK750 | addgene full sequence | sequence record 225311 | Addgene NGS Result
CTAAATTGTAAGCGTTAATATTTTGTTAAAATTCGCGTTAAATTTTTGTTAAATCAGCTCATTTTTTAAC
CAATAGGCCGAAATCGGCAAAATCCCTTATAAATCAAAAGAATAGACCGAGATAGGGT
[37 nt withheld, positions 129-165]
AAAGAACGTGGACTCCAACGTCAAAGG
[49 nt withheld, positions 193-241]
T
[91 nt withheld, positions 243-333]
G
[124 nt withheld, positions 335-458]
CCCATTCGCCATTCAGGCTGCGCAACTGTTGGGAAGGGCGATCGGTGCGGGCCTCTTCGCTATTACGCCA
GCTGGCGAAAGGGGGATGTGCTGCAAGGCGATTAAGTTGGGTAACGCCAGGGTTTTCCCAGTCACGACGT
TGTAAAACGACGGCCAGTGAGCGCGCGTAATACGACTCACTATAGGGCGAATTGGAGCTCGGAACTCTGG
TGGGAGGGGAGGGTCAGTGAAATTGGCTCTGGCGCGGGCGTCCTCCCACCCTCCCCTTCCTTCGGGGGAG
TCGGTTTACCCGCCGCCTGCTTGTCTTCGACACCTGATTGGCTGTCGAAGCTGTGGGACCGGGCCCTTGC
TACTGGCTCGAGTCTCACATGAGCGAAACCACTGCGCGGGGCGCGGGGGTGGCGGGGAGGCGGGCGTTGG
TACGGTCCTCCCCGAGGCCGAGCGCCGCAGTGTCTGGCCCCGCGCCCCTGCGCAACGTGGCAGGAAGCGC
GCGCTGGAGGCGGGGGCGGGCTGCCGGCCGAGACTTCTGGATGGCGGCGGCCGCGGCTCCGCCCCGGGTT
CCCACCGCCTGAAGGGCGAGACAAGCCCGACCTGCTACAGGCACTCGTGGGGGTGGGGGAGGAGCGGGGG
TCGGTCCGGCTGGTTTGTGGGTGGGAGGCGCTTGTTCTCCAAAAACCGGCGCGCGTTGTGGAATTATCAC
CTCGAGAATAAAATATCTTTATTTTCATTACATCTGTGTGTTGGTTTTTTGTGTGAATCGATAGTACTAA
CATACGCTCTCCATCAAAACAAAACGAAACAAAACAAACTAGCAAAATAGGCTGTCCCCAGTGCAAGTGC
AGGTGCCAGAACATTTCTCTCTCGAGTTTACTCCCTATCAGTGATAGAGAACGTATGAAGAGTTTACTCC
CTATCAGTGATAGAGAACGTATGCAGACTTTACTCCCTATCAGTGATAGAGAACGTATAAGGAGTTTACT
CCCTATCAGTGATAGAGAACGTATGACCAGTTTACTCCCTATCAGTGATAGAGAACGTATCTACAGTTTA
CTCCCTATCAGTGATAGAGAACGTATATCCAGTTTACTCCCTATCAGTGATAGAGAACGTATAAGCTTTG
CTTATGTAAACCAGGGCGCCTATAAAAGAGTGCTGATTTTTTGAGTAAACTTCAATTCCACAACACTTTT
GTCTTATACCAACTTTCCGTACCACTTCCTACCCTCGTAAAGAATTCGCGGCCGCACGCGTATGGTGAGC
AAGGGCGAGGAGGATAACATGGCCATCATCAAGGAGTTCATGCGCTTCAAGGTGCACATGGAGGGCTCCG
TGAACGGCCACGAGTTCGAGATCGAGGGCGAGGGCGAGGGCCGCCCCTACGAGGGCACCCAGACCGCCAA
GCTGAAGGTGACCAAGGGTGGCCCCCTGCCCTTCGCCTGGGACATCCTGTCCCCTCAGTTCATGTACGGC
TCCAAGGCCTACGTGAAGCACCCCGCCGACATCCCCGACTACTTGAAGCTGTCCTTCCCCGAGGGCTTCA
AGTGGGAGCGCGTGATGAACTTCGAGGACGGCGGCGTGGTGACCGTGACCCAGGACTCCTCCCTGCAGGA
CGGCGAGTTCATCTACAAGGTGAAGCTGCGCGGCACCAACTTCCCCTCCGACGGCCCCGTAATGCAGAAG
AAGACCATGGGCTGGGAGGCCTCCTCCGAGCGGATGTACCCCGAGGACGGCGCCCTGAAGGGCGAGATCA
AGCAGAGGCTGAAGCTGAAGGACGGCGGCCACTACGACGCTGAGGTCAAGACCACCTACAAGGCCAAGAA
GCCCGTGCAGCTGCCCGGCGCCTACAACGTCAACATCAAGTTGGACATCACCTCCCACAACGAGGACTAC
ACCATCGTGGAACAGTACGAACGCGCCGAGGGCCGCCACTCCACCGGCGGCATGGACGAGCTGTACAAGT
CCGGAGGGGATCGGTGGAGCTCCACCGGAGGAGGTGGATCTGTCGACATGACACTCCACGCCACCCGGGG
GGCTGCACTCCTCTCTTGGGTGAACAGTCTACACGTGGCTGACCCTGTGGAGGCTGTGCTGCAGCTCCAG
GACTGCAGCATCTTCATCAAGATCATTGACAGAATCCATGGCACTGAAGAGGGACAGCAAATCTTGAAGC
AGCCGGTGTCAGAGAGACTGGACTTTGTGTGCAGTTTTCTGCAGAAAAATCGAAAACATCCCTCTTCCCC
AGAATGCCTGGTATCTGCACAGAAGGTGCTAGAGGGATCAGAGCTGGAACTGGCGAAGATGACCATGCTG
CTCTTATACCACTCTACCATGAGCTCCAAAAGTCCCAGGGACTGGGAACAGTTTGAATATAAAATTCAGG
CTGAGTTGGCTGTCATTCTTAAATTTGTGCTGGACCATGAGGACGGGCTAAACCTTAATGAGGACCTAGA
GAACTTCCTACAGAAAGCTCCTGTGCCTTCTACCTGTTCTAGCACATTCCCTGAAGAGCTCTCCCCACCT
AGCCACCAGGCCAAGAGGGAGATTCGCTTCCTAGAGCTACAGAAGGTTGCCTCCTCTTCCAGTGGGAACA
ACTTTCTCTCAGGTTCTCCAGCTTCTCCCATGGGTGATATCCTGCAGACCCCACAGTTCCAGATGAGACG
GCTGAAGAAGCAGCTTGCTGATGAGAGAAGTAATAGGGATGAGCTGGAGCTGGAGCTAGCTGAGAACCGC
AAGCTCCTCACCGAGAAGGATGCACAGATAGCCATGATGCAGCAGCGCATTGACCGCCTAGCCCTGCTGA
ATGAGAAGCAGGCGGCCAGCCCACTGGAGCCCAAGGAGCTTGAGGAGCTGCGTGACAAGAATGAGAGCCT
TACCATGCGGCTGCATGAAACCCTGAAGCAGTGCCAGGACCTGAAGACAGAGAAGAGCCAGATGGATCGC
AAAATCAACCAGCTTTCGGAGGAGAATGGAGACCTTTCCTTTAAGCTGCGGGAGTTTGCCAGTCATCTGC
AGCAGCTACAGGATGCCCTCAATGAGCTGACGGAGGAGCACAGCAAGGCCACTCAGGAGTGGCTAGAGAA
GCAGGCCCAGCTGGAGAAGGAGCTCAGCGCAGCCCTGCAGGACAAGAAATGCCTTGAAGAGAAGAACGAA
ATCCTTCAGGGAAAACTTTCACAGCTGGAAGAACACTTGTCCCAGCTGCAGGATAACCCACCCCAGGAGA
AGGGCGAGGTGCTGGGTGATGTCTTGCAGCTGGAAACCTTGAAGCAAGAGGCAGCCACTCTTGCTGCAAA
CAACACACAGCTCCAAGCCAGGGTAGAGATGCTGGAGACTGAGCGAGGCCAGCAGGAAGCCAAGCTGCTT
GCTGAGCGGGGCCACTTCGAAGAAGAAAAGCAGCAGCTGTCTAGCCTGATCACTGACCTGCAGAGCTCCA
TCTCCAACCTCAGCCAGGCCAAGGAAGAGCTGGAGCAGGCCTCCCAGGCTCATGGGGCCCGGTTGACTGC
CCAGGTGGCCTCTCTGACCTCTGAGCTCACCACACTCAATGCCACCATCCAGCAACAGGATCAAGAACTG
GCTGGCCTGAAGCAGCAGGCCAAAGAGAAGCAGGCCCAGCTAGCACAGACCCTCCAACAGCAAGAACAGG
CCTCCCAGGGCCTCCGCCACCAGGTGGAGCAGCTAAGCAGTAGCCTGAAGCAGAAGGAGCAGCAGTTGAA
GGAGGTAGCGGAGAAGCAGGAGGCAACTAGGCAGGACCATGCCCAGCAACTGGCCACTGCTGCAGAGGAG
CGAGAGGCCTCCTTAAGGGAGCGGGATGCGGCTCTCAAGCAGCTGGAGGCACTGGAGAAGGAGAAGGCTG
CCAAGCTGGAGATTCTGCAGCAGCAACTTCAGGTGGCTAATGAAGCCCGGGACAGTGCCCAGACCTCAGT
GACACAGGCCCAGCGGGAGAAGGCAGAGCTGAGCCGGAAGGTGGAGGAACTCCAGGCCTGTGTTGAGACA
GCCCGCCAGGAACAGCATGAGGCCCAGGCCCAGGTTGCAGAGCTAGAGTTGCAGCTGCGGTCTGAGCAGC
AAAAAGCAACTGAGAAAGAAAGGGTGGCCCAGGAGAAGGACCAGCTCCAGGAGCAGCTCCAGGCCCTCAA
AGAGTCCTTGAAGGTCACCAAGGGCAGCCTTGAAGAGGAGAAGCGCAGGGCTGCAGATGCCCTGGAAGAG
CAGCAGCGTTGTATCTCTGAGCTGAAGGCAGAGACCCGAAGCCTGGTGGAGCAGCATAAGCGGGAACGAA
AGGAGCTGGAAGAAGAGAGGGCTGGGCGCAAGGGGCTGGAGGCTCGATTACAGCAGCTTGGGGAGGCCCA
TCAGGCTGAGACTGAAGTCCTGCGGCGGGAGCTGGCAGAGGCCATGGCTGCCCAGCACACAGCTGAGAGT
GAGTGTGAGCAGCTCGTCAAAGAAGTAGCTGCCTGGCGTGAGCGGTATGAGGATAGCCAGCAAGAGGAGG
CACAGTATGGCGCCATGTTCCAGGAACAGCTGATGACTTTGAAGGAGGAATGTGAGAAGGCCCGCCAGGA
GCTGCAGGAGGCAAAGGAGAAGGTGGCAGGCATAGAATCCCACAGCGAGCTCCAGATAAGCCGGCAGCAG
AACAAACTAGCTGAGCTCCATGCCAACCTGGCCAGAGCACTCCAGCAGGTCCAAGAGAAGGAAGTCAGGG
CCCAGAAGCTTGCAGATGACCTCTCCACTCTGCAGGAAAAGATGGCTGCCACCAGCAAAGAGGTGGCCCG
CTTGGAGACCTTGGTGCGCAAGGCAGGTGAGCAGCAGGAAACAGCCTCCCGGGAGTTAGTCAAGGAGCCT
GCGAGGGCAGGAGACAGACAGCCCGAGTGGCTGGAAGAGCAACAGGGACGCCAGTTCTGCAGCACACAGG
CAGCGCTGCAGGCTATGGAGCGGGAGGCAGAGCAGATGGGCAATGAGCTGGAACGGCTGCGGGCCGCGCT
GATGGAGAGCCAGGGGCAGCAGCAGGAGGAGCGTGGGCAGCAGGAAAGGGAGGTGGCGCGGCTGACCCAG
GAGCGGGGCCGTGCCCAGGCTGACCTTGCCCTGGAGAAGGCGGCCAGAGCAGAGCTTGAGATGCGGCTGC
AGAACGCCCTCAACGAGCAGCGTGTGGAGTTCGCTACCCTGCAAGAGGCACTGGCTCATGCCCTGACGGA
AAAGGAAGGCAAGGACCAGGAGTTGGCCAAGCTTCGTGGTCTGGAGGCAGCCCAGATAAAAGAGCTGGAG
GAACTTCGGCAAACCGTGAAGCAACTGAAGGAACAGCTGGCTAAGAAAGAAAAGGAGCACGCATCTGGCT
CAGGAGCCCAATCTGAGGCTGCTGGCAGGACAGAGCCAACAGGCCCCAAGCTGGAAGCACTGCGGGCAGA
GGTGAGCAAGCTGGAACAGCAATGCCAGAAGCAGCAGGAGCAGGCTGACAGCCTGGAACGCAGCCTCGAG
GCTGAGCGGGCCTCCCGGGCTGAGCGGGACAGTGCTCTGGAGACTCTGCAGGGCCAGTTAGAGGAGAAGG
CCCAGGAGCTAGGGCACAGTCAGAGTGCCTTAGCCTCGGCCCAACGGGAGTTGGCTGCCTTCCGCACCAA
GGTACAAGACCACAGCAAGGCTGAAGATGAGTGGAAGGCCCAGGTGGCCCGGGGCCGGCAAGAGGCTGAG
AGGAAAAATAGCCTCATCAGCAGCTTGGAGGAGGAGGTGTCCATCCTGAATCGCCAGGTCCTGGAGAAGG
AGGGGGAGAGCAAGGAGTTGAAGCGGCTGGTGATGGCCGAGTCAGAGAAGAGCCAGAAGCTGGAGGAGAG
GCTGCGCCTGCTGCAGGCAGAGACAGCCAGCAACAGTGCCAGAGCTGCAGAACGCAGCTCTGCTCTGCGG
GAGGAGGTGCAGAGCCTCCGGGAGGAGGCTGAGAAACAGCGGGTGGCTTCAGAGAACCTGCGGCAGGAGC
TGACCTCACAGGCTGAGCGTGCGGAGGAGCTGGGCCAAGAATTGAAGGCGTGGCAGGAGAAGTTCTTCCA
GAAAGAGCAGGCCCTCTCCACCCTGCAGCTCGAGCACACCAGCACACAGGCCCTGGTGAGTGAGCTGCTG
CCAGCTAAGCACCTCTGCCAGCAGCTGCAGGCCGAGCAGGCCGCTGCCGAGAAACGCCACCGTGAGGAGC
TGGAGCAGAGCAAGCAGGCCGCTGGGGGACTGCGGGCAGAGCTGCTGCGGGCCCAGCGGGAGCTTGGGGA
GCTGATTCCTCTGCGGCAGAAGGTGGCAGAGCAGGAGCGAACAGCTCAGCAGCTGCGGGCAGAGAAGGCC
AGCTATGCAGAGCAGCTGAGCATGCTGAAGAAGGCGCATGGCCTGCTGGCAGAGGAGAACCGGGGGCTGG
GTGAGCGGGCCAACCTTGGCCGGCAGTTTCTGGAAGTGGAGTTGGACCAGGCCCGGGAAAAGTATGTCCA
AGAGTTGGCAGCCGTACGTGCTGATGCTGAGACCCGTCTGGCTGAGGTGCAGCGAGAAGCACAGAGCACT
GCCCGGGAGCTGGAGGTGATGACTGCCAAGTATGAGGGTGCCAAGGTCAAGGTCCTGGAGGAGAGGCAGC
GGTTCCAGGAAGAGAGGCAGAAACTCACTGCCCAGGKGGAAGAGTTCCAGGAAGAGAGGCAGAAACTCAC
TGCCCAGGTGGAAGAACTGAGTAAGAAACTGGCTGACTCTGACCAAGCCAGCAAGGTGCAGCAGCAGAAG
CTGAAGGCTGTCCAGGCTCAGGGAGGCGAGAGCCAGCAGGAGGCCCAGCGCTTCCAGGCCCAGCTGAATG
AACTGCAAGCCCAGTTGAGCCAGAAGGAGCAGGCAGCTGAGCACTATAAGCTGCAGATGGAGAAAGCCAA
AACACATTATGATGCCAAGAAGCAGCAGAACCAAGAGCTGCAGGAGCAGCTGCGGAGCCTGGAGCAGCTG
CAGAAGGAAAACAAAGAGCTGCGAGCTGAAGCTGAACGGCTGGGCCATGAGCTACAGCAGGCTGGGCTGA
AGACCAAGGAGGCTGAACAGACCTGCCGCCACCTTACTGCCCAGGTGCGCAGCCTGGAGGCACAGGTTGC
CCATGCAGACCAGCAGCTTCGAGACCTGGGCAAATTCCAGGTGGCAACTGATGCTTTAAAGAGCCGTGAG
CCCCAGGCTAAGCCCCAGCTGGACTTGAGTATTGACAGCCTGGATCTGAGCTGCGAGGAGGGGACCCCAC
TCAGTATCACCAGCAAGCTGCCTCGTACCCAGCCAGACGGCACCAGCGTCCCTGGAGAACCAGCCTCACC
TATCTCCCAGCGCCTGCCCCCCAAGGTAGAATCCCTGGAGAGTGCCGCCGCCGCTGCCATCCCTGCTCGG
AGTCAGGCCCCCCTGGAGAGCAGCCTGGACTCCCTGGGAGACGTCTTCCTGGACTCGGGTCGTAAGACCC
GCTCCGCTCGTCGGCGCACCACGCAGATCATCAACATCACCATGACCAAGAAGCTAGATGTGGAAGAGCC
AGACAGCGCCAACTCATCGTTCTACAGCACGCGGTCTGCTCCTGCTTCCCAGGCTAGCCTGCGAGCCACC
TCCTCTACTCAGTCTCTAGCTCGCCTGGGTTCTCCCGATTATGGCAACTCAGCCCTGCTCAGCTTGCCTG
GCTACCGCCCCACCACTCGCAGTTCTGCTCGTCGTTCCCAGGCCGGGGTGTCCAGTGGGGCCCCTCCAGG
AAGGAACAGCTTCTACATGGGCACTTGCCAGGATGAGCCTGAGCAGCTGGATGACTGGAACCGCATTGCA
GAGCTGCAGCAGCGCAATCGAGTGTGCCCCCCACATCTGAAGACCTGCTATCCCCTGGAGTCCAGGCCTT
CCCTGAGCCTGGGCACCATCACAGATGAGGAGATGAAAACTGGAGACCCCCAAGAGACCCTGCGCCGAGC
CAGCATGCAGCCAATCCAGATAGCCGAGGGCACTGGCATCACCACCCGGCAGCAGCGCAAACGGGTCTCC
CTAGAGCCCCACCAGGGCCCTGGAACTCCTGAGTCTAAGAAGGCCACCAGCTGTTTCCCACGCCCCATGA
CTCCCCGAGACCGACATGAAGGGCGCAAACAGAGCACTACTGAGGCCCAGAAGAAAGCAGCTCCAGCTTC
TACTAAACAGGCTGACCGGCGCCAGTCGATGGCCTTCAGCATCCTCAACACACCCAAGAAGCTAGGGAAC
AGCCTTCTGCGGCGGGGAGCCTCAAARAAGGCCCTGTCCAAGGCTTCCCCCAACACYCGCAGTGGAACCC
GCCGTTCTCCGCGCATTGCCACCACCACAGCCAGTGCCGCCACTGCTGCCGCCATTGGTGCCACCCCTCG
AGCCAAGGGCAAGGCAAAGCACTAAACCGGTGGATCCAGATCTCTGCAGCATATGTCTAGAGGATCATAA
TCAGCCATACCACATTTGTAGAGGTTTTACTTGCTTTAAAAAACCTCCCACACCTCCCCCTGAACCTGAA
ACATAAAATGAATGCAATTGTTGTTGTTAACTTGTTTATTGCAGCTTATAATGGTTACAAATAAAGCAAT
AGCATCACAAATTTCACAAATAAAGCATTTTTTTCACTGCCGACGTCAGGTGGCACTTTTCGGGGTTGGG
GTTGCGCCTTTTCCAAGGCAGCCCTGGGTTTGCGCAGGGACGCGGCTGCTCTGGGCGTGGTTCCGGGAAA
CGCAGCGGCGCCGACCCTGGGTCTCGCACATTCTTCACGTCCGTTCGCAGCGTCACCCGGATCTTCGCCG
CTACCCTTGTGGGCCCCCCGGCGACGCTTCCTGCTCCGCCCCTAAGTCGGGAAGGTTCCTTGCGGTTCGC
GGCGTGCCGGACGTGACAAACGGAAGCCGCACGTCTCACTAGTACCCTCGCAGACGGACAGCGCCAGGGA
GCAATGGCAGCGCGCCGACCGCGATGGGCTGTGGCCAATAGCGGCTGCTCAGCAGGGCGCGCCGAGAGCA
GCGGCCGGGAAGGGGCGGTGCGGGAGGCGGGGTGTGGGGCGGTAGTGTGGGCCCTGTTCCTGCCCGCGCG
GTGTTCCGCATTCTGCAAGCCTCCGGAGCGCACGTCGGCAGTCGGCTCCCTCGTTGACCGAATCACCGAC
CTCTCTCCCCAGGGGGATCCACCGGAGCTTACCATGGATAGATCCGGAAAGCCTGAACTCACCGCGACGT
CTGTCGAGAAGTTTCTGATCGAAAAGTTCGACAGCGTCTCCGACCTGATGCAGCTCTCGGAGGGCGAAGA
ATCTCGTGCTTTCAGCTTCGATGTAGGAGGGCGTGGATATGTCCTGCGGGTAAATAGCTGCGCCGATGGT
TTCTACAAAGATCGTTATGTTTATCGGCACTTTGCATCGGCCGCGCTCCCGATTCCGGAAGTGCTTGACA
TTGGGGAATTCAGCGAGAGCCTGACCTATTGCATCTCCCGCCGTGCACAGGGTGTCACGTTGCAAGACCT
GCCTGAAACCGAACTGCCCGCTGTTCTGCAGCCGGTCGCGGAGGCCATGGATGCGATCGCTGCGGCCGAT
CTTAGCCAGACGAGCGGGTTCGGCCCATTCGGACCGCAAGGAATCGGTCAATACACTACATGGCGTGATT
TCATATGCGCGATTGCTGATCCCCATGTGTATCACTGGCAAACTGTGATGGACGACACCGTCAGTGCGTC
CGTCGCGCAGGCTCTCGATGAGCTGATGCTTTGGGCCGAGGACTGCCCCGAAGTCCGGCACCTCGTGCAC
GCGGATTTCGGCTCCAACAATGTCCTGACGGACAATGGCCGCATAACAGCGGTCATTGACTGGAGCGAGG
CGATGTTCGGGGATTCCCAATACGAGGTCGCCAACATCTTCTTCTGGAGGCCGTGGTTGGCTTGTATGGA
GCAGCAGACGCGCTACTTCGAGCGGAGGCATCCGGAGCTTGCAGGATCGCCGCGGCTCCGGGCGTATATG
CTCCGCATTGGTCTTGACCAACTCTATCAGAGCTTGGTTGACGGCAATTTCGATGATGCAGCTTGGGCGC
AGGGTCGATGCGACGCAATCGTCCGATCCGGAGCCGGGACTGTCGGGCGTACACAAATCGCCCGCAGAAG
CGCGGCCGTCTGGACCGATGGCTGTGTAGAAGTACTCGCCGATAGTGGAAACCGACGCCCCAGCACTCGT
CCGAGGGCAAAGGAATAGAGTAGATGCCGACCGAACAAGAGCTGATTTCGAGAACGCCTCAGCCAGCAAC
TCGCGCGAGCCTAGCAAGGCAAATGCGAGAGAACGGCCTTACGCTTGGTGGCACAGTTCTCGTCCACAGT
TCGCTAAGCTCGCTCGGCTGGGTCGCGGGAGGGCCGGTCGCAGTGATTCAGGCCCTTCTGGATTGTGTTG
GTCCCCAGGGCACGATTGTCATGCCCACGCACTCGGGTGATCTGACTGATCCCGCAGATTGGAGATCGCC
GCCCGTGCCTGCCGATTGGGTGCAGATCTCTAGAGCTCGCTGATCAGCCTCGACTGTGCCTTCTAGTTGC
CAGCCATCTGTTGTTTGCCCCTCCCCCGTGCCTTCCTTGACCCTGGAAGGTGCCACTCCCACTGTCCTTT
CCTAATAAAATGAGGAAATTGCATCGCATTGTCTGAGTAGGTGTCATTCTATTCTGGGGGGTGGGGTGGG
GCAGGACAGCAAGGGGGAGGATTGGGAAGACAATAGCAGGCATGCTGGGGATGCGGTGGGCTCTATGGCT
TCTGAGGCGGAAAGAACCAGCTGGGGCTCGATGAGGGAGCTGCGGTGGAGGAGGTGGAGAGAAGGCCGCA
CCCTTCTGGGCAGGGGGAGGGGAGTGCCGCAATACCTTTATGGGAGTTCTCTGCTGCCTCCCGTCTTGTA
AGGACCGCCCTGGGCCTGGAAGAAGCCCTCCCTCCTTTCCTCCTCGCGTGATCTCGTCATCGCCTCCATG
TCGAGTCGCTTCTCGATTATGGGCGGGATTCTTTTGCCTAGGCTTAAGGGGCTAACTTGGTCCCTGGGCG
TTGCCCTGCAGGGGAGTGAGCAGCTGTAAGATTTGAGGGGCGACTCCGATTAGTTTATCTTCCCACGGAC
TAGAGTTGGTGTCGAGGTTATTGTAATAAGGGTGGGGTAGGGAAATGGAGCTTAGTCATTCACCTGGGGC
TGATTTTATGCAACGAGACTGCGGATTATCACTAATCATTTTTGGAGCATTTTTCTAGAGACAGACATAA
AGCATGATCACCTGAGTTTTATACCATTTGAGACCCTTGCTGCACCACCAAAGTGTAGCATCAGGTTAAA
TCTTAATAGAAAAATTTTAGCTTTTGCTTGAGAAACCAGTGCTTCCCTCCCTCACCCTCTCTCCCCAGGC
TCTCTACCCCTTTGCATCCCTACCAGGCATCTTAGCAACTCTCACTCATACTTGATCCCATTTTCCATTT
GTTGTACTTGCTCCTCCAGTATTCAGACATAGCACTAGCTTTCTCCCTCTCTTGATCTTGGGTAGCCTGG
TGTCTCGCGAAACCAGACAGATTGGTTCCACCACAAATTAAGGCTTGAGCTGGGGCTTGACTCTTACCCA
GCAGTGCTTTTATTCCTCCCTAGTTCACGTTCTTAAATGTTTATCTTGATTTTCATTTTATCCTTTTTCC
TTAGCTGGGATTCTGTCCCTGACCGTCTTCACAGTCCAGGTGATCTTGACTACTGCTTTACAGAGAATTG
GATCTGAGGTTAGGCAACATCTCCCTTTTTCTTCCTCTAAATACCTCTCATTTCTGTTCTTACCAGTTAG
TAACTGATCTCAGATGCCTGTGTGATAGCTGGTACCCAGCTTTTGTTCCCTTTAGTGAGGGTTAATTGCG
CGCTTGGCGTAATCATGGTCATAGCTGTTTCCTGTGTGAAATTGTTATCCGCTCACAATTCCACACAACA
TACGAGCCGGGAGCATAAAGTGTAAAGCCTGGGGTGCCTAATGAGTGAGCTAACTCACATTAATTGCGTT
GCGCTCACTGCCCGCTTTCCAGTCGGGAAACCTGTCGTGCCAGCTGCATTAATGAATCGGCCAACGCGCG
GGGAGAGGCGGTTTGCGTATTGGGCGCTCTTCCGCTTCCTCGCTCACTGACTCGCTGCGCTCGGTCGTTC
GGCTGCGGCGAGCGGTATCAGCTCACTCAAAGGCGGTAATACGGTTATCCACAGAATCAGGGGATAACGC
AGGAAAGAACATGTGAGCAAAAGGCCAGCAAAAGGCCAGGAACCGTAAAAAGGCCGCGTTGCTGGCGTTT
TTCCATAGGCTCCGCCCCCCTGACGAGCATCACAAAAATCGACGCTCAAGTCAGAGGTGGCGAAACCCGA
CAGGACTATAAAGATACCAGGCGTTTCCCCCTGGAAGCTCCCTCGTGCGCTCTCCTGTTCCGACCCTGCC
GCTTACCGGATACCTGTCCGCCTTTCTCCCTTCGGGAAGCGTGGCGCTTTCTCATAGCTCACGCTGTAGG
TATCTCAGTTCGGTGTAGGTCGTTCGCTCCAAGCTGGGCTGTGTGCACGAACCCCCCGTTCAGCCCGACC
GCTGCGCCTTATCCGGTAACTATCGTCTTGAGTCCAACCCGGTAAGACACGACTTATCGCCACTGGCAGC
AGCCACTGGTAACAGGATTAGCAGAGCGAGGTATGTAGGCGGTGCTACAGAGTTCTTGAAGTGGTGGCCT
AACTACGGCTACACTAGAAGAACAGTATTTGGTATCTGCGCTCTGCTGAAGCCAGTTACCTTCGGAAAAA
GAGTTGGTAGCTCTTGATCCGGCAAACAAACCACCGCTGGTAGCGGTGGTTTTTTTGTTTGCAAGCAGCA
GATTACGCGCAGAAAAAAAGGATCTCAAGAAGATCCTTTGATCTTTTCTACGGGGTCTGACGCTCAGTGG
AACGAAAACTCACGTTAAGGGATTTTGGTCATGAGATTATCAAAAAGGATCTTCACCTAGATCCTTTTAA
ATTAAAAATGAAGTTTTAAATCAATCTAAAGTATATATGAGTAAACTTGGTCTGACAGTTACCAATGCTT
AATCAGTGAGGCACCTATCTCAGCGATCTGTCTATTTCGTTCATCCATAGTTGCCTGACTCCCCGTCGTG
TAGATAACTACGATACGGGAGGGCTTACCATCTGGCCCCAGTGCTGCAATGATACCGCGAGACCCACGCT
CACCGGCTCCAGATTTATCAGCAATAAACCAGCCAGCCGGAAGGGCCGAGCGCAGAAGTGGTCCTGCAAC
TTTATCCGCCTCCATCCAGTCTATTAATTGTTGCCGGGAAGCTAGAGTAAGTAGTTCGCCAGTTAATAGT
TTGCGCAACGTTGTTGCCATTGCTACAGGCATCGTGGTGTCACGCTCGTCGTTTGGTATGGCTTCATTCA
GCTCCGGTTCCCAACGATCAAGGCGAGTTACATGATCCCCCATGTTGTGCAAAAAAGCGGTTAGCTCCTT
CGGTCCTCCGATCGTTGTCAGAAGTAAGTTGGCCGCAGTGTTATCACTCATGGTTATGGCAGCACTGCAT
AATTCTCTTACTGTCATGCCATCCGTAAGATGCTTTTCTGTGACTGGTGAGTACTCAACCAAGTCATTCT
GAGAATAGTGTATGCGGCGACCGAGTTGCTCTTGCCCGGCGTCAATACGGGATAATACCGCGCCACATAG
CAGAACTTTAAAAGTGCTCATCATTGGAAAACGTTCTTCGGGGCGAAAACTCTCAAGGATCTTACCGCTG
TTGAGATCCAGTTCGATGTAACCCACTCGTGCACCCAACTGATCTTCAGCATCTTTTACTTTCACCAGCG
TTTCTGGGTGAGCAAAAACAGGAAGGCAAAATGCCGCAAAAAAGGGAATAAGGGCGACACGGAAATGTTG
AATACTCATACTCTTCCTTTTTCAATATTATTGAAGCATTTATCAGGGTTATTGTCTCATGAGCGGATAC
ATATTTGAATGTATTTAGAAAAATAAACAAATAGGGGTTCCGCGCACATTTCCCCGAAAAGTGCCAC
